Addgene plasmid #83460: pcDNA4/TO CD16.7-h-PKD1 FLM S4144D
Purpose: Cytoplasmic tail of human PC1 expression cassette with a membrane anchor and a point mutant that disrupts the second calmodulin binding domain (513)
Depositing lab: Thomas Weimbs. Depositing organization: University of California, Santa Barbara. Publication: Regulation of Polycystin-1 Function by Calmodulin Binding. Doerr N, Wang Y, Kipp KR, Liu G, Benza JJ, Pletnev V, Pavlov TS, Staruschenko A, Mohieldin AM, Takahashi M, Nauli SM, Weimbs T. PLoS One. 2016 Aug 25;11(8):e0161525. doi: 10.1371/journal.pone.0161525. eCollection 2016. PONE-D-16-13986 PubMed 27560828.
Backbone
  Vector backbone: pcDNA4/TO/2xMyc/His
  Vector type: Mammalian Expression
Growth in bacteria
  Bacterial resistance: Ampicillin, 100 μg/mL
  Growth temperature: 37°C
  Growth strain: DH5alpha
  Copy number: High Copy
Gene/Insert
  Gene/Insert name: Polycystin-1
  Species: H. sapiens (human)
  Mutation: Amino-acids 4078-4303, S4144D
  Entrez Gene: PKD1 (a.k.a. PBP, PC1, Pc-1, TRPP1)
  Tag / fusion protein: CD16.7 (N terminal on insert)
Terms and licenses: Academic/Nonprofit Terms; Industry Terms: Not Available to Industry
How to cite: pcDNA4/TO CD16.7-h-PKD1 FLM S4144D was a gift from Thomas Weimbs (Addgene plasmid # 83460 ; http://n2t.net/addgene:83460 ; RRID:Addgene_83460)
