[The description below was written by a language model from this plasmid's Addgene catalogue record and pLannotate feature annotations shown in this document.]
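Description:
pcDNA4/TO CD16.7-h-PKD1 FLM S4144D is a mammalian expression plasmid of 6,670 bp built on the pcDNA4/TO/2xMyc/His backbone. It is maintained in E. coli through a high-copy ColE1/pUC-type origin with ampicillin selection (AmpR under its own bla promoter), and it also carries an f1 phage origin. For selection in mammalian cells, an SV40 early promoter drives the Sh ble gene (BleoR, Zeocin resistance), followed by an SV40 polyadenylation signal. An EM7 bacterial promoter sits in front of the same gene, so it can also be expressed in bacteria.

The expression cassette uses the CMV immediate-early enhancer and promoter, which span the numbering origin of the sequence. Two short tet operator matches lie directly downstream, consistent with the "TO" design in which transcription is repressed in cells expressing the Tet repressor and relieved by tetracycline. In cells lacking the repressor, the promoter would act constitutively. The open reading frame begins with a fragment annotated as the Fc gamma receptor CD16 (FCGR3B). This forms part of the N-terminal CD16.7 fusion partner, which the record describes as a membrane anchor. It is followed by a fragment of human PKD1 encoding amino acids 4078-4303, the cytoplasmic tail of polycystin-1, and the cassette ends in a bGH polyadenylation signal. The backbone name indicates Myc and His tags, but none are annotated in the feature table, so their presence on the expressed protein is not established.

The tail carries the S4144D substitution, which the depositor states disrupts the second calmodulin-binding domain. The construct is therefore suited to expressing a membrane-tethered polycystin-1 tail in cultured mammalian cells to study how calmodulin binding regulates polycystin-1 function.
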