Features (pLannotate 1.2.2; 24 found; start..end, strand, type, name):
     41..60      +  promoter       PLtetO-1 promoter (fragment): modified phage lambda PL promoter with tet operator sites (Lutz and Bujard, 1997)
     62..81      +  promoter       PLtetO-1 promoter (fragment): modified phage lambda PL promoter with tet operator sites (Lutz and Bujard, 1997)
     89..122     +  promoter       TRE3GV promoter (fragment): 3rd-generation Tet-responsive promoter that can be activated by binding of Tet-On® 3G, optimized for retroviral and lentiviral vectors
    279..896     +  CDS            FCGR3B (fragment): FCG3B_HUMAN - Also known as CD16B, FCG3, FCGR3, IGFR3. Experimental evidence at protein level: Swiss-Prot protein existence level 1. Receptor for the Fc region of immunoglobulins gamma. Low affinity receptor. Binds complexed or aggregated IgG and also monomeric IgG. Contrary to III-A, is not capable to mediate antibody-dependent cytotoxicity and phagocytosis. May serve as a trap for immune complexes in the peripheral circulation which does not activate neutrophils. From Homo sapiens (Human).
   1038..1757    +  CDS            PKD1 (fragment): PKD1_HUMAN - Experimental evidence at protein level: Swiss-Prot protein existence level 1. Component of a heteromeric calcium-permeable ion channel formed by PKD1 and PKD2 that is activated by interaction between PKD1 and a Wnt family member, such as WNT3A and WNT9B (PubMed:27214281). Both PKD1 and PKD2 are required for channel activity (PubMed:27214281). Involved in renal tubulogenesis (PubMed:12482949). Involved in fluid- flow mechanosensation by the primary cilium in renal epithelium (By similarity). Acts as a regulator of cilium length, together with PKD2 (By similarity). The dynamic contr
   1904..2128    +  polyA_signal   bGH poly(A) signal: bovine growth hormone polyadenylation signal
   2132..2153    +  promoter       SV40 promoter (fragment): SV40 enhancer and early promoter
   2174..2602    +  rep_origin     f1 ori (sequence partly withheld): f1 bacteriophage origin of replication; arrow indicates direction of (+) strand synthesis
   2616..2946    +  promoter       SV40 promoter: SV40 enhancer and early promoter
   2994..3041    +  promoter       EM7 promoter: synthetic bacterial promoter&nbsp
   3060..3434    +  CDS            BleoR: antibiotic-binding protein; Sh ble from Streptoalloteichus hindustanus; confers resistance to bleomycin, phleomycin, and Zeocin™
   3444..3569    +  CDS            ble (fragment): BLE_KLEPN - Experimental evidence at protein level: Swiss-Prot protein existence level 1. Binding protein with a strong affinity to the bleomycin family of antibiotics. Binds to CL990; an antimitotic-antibiotic compound. From Klebsiella pneumoniae.
   3564..3685    +  polyA_signal   SV40 poly(A) signal: SV40 polyadenylation signal
   3758..3774    -  protein_bind   lac operator: The lac repressor binds to the lac operator to inhibit transcription in E. coli. This inhibition can be relieved by adding lactose or isopropyl-β-D-thiogalactopyranoside (IPTG). lac repressor encoded by lacI
   3782..3812    -  promoter       lac promoter: promoter for the E. coli lac operon
   3827..3848    -  protein_bind   CAP binding site: CAP binding activates transcription in the presence of cAMP. E. coli catabolite activator protein
   3861..3953    -  CDS            lacI (fragment): lac repressor; lacI; The lac repressor binds to the lac operator to inhibit transcription in E. coli. This inhibition can be relieved by adding lactose or isopropyl-β-D-thiogalactopyranoside (IPTG).
   4136..4724    -  rep_origin     ori: high-copy-number ColE1/pMB1/pBR322/pUC origin of replication
   4895..5755    -  CDS            AmpR: β-lactamase; bla; confers resistance to ampicillin, carbenicillin, and related antibiotics
   5756..5860    -  promoter       AmpR promoter: bla
   5927..5971    -  misc_feature   bom (fragment): basis of mobility region from pBR322
   6126..6505    +  enhancer       CMV enhancer: human cytomegalovirus immediate early enhancer
   6506..6670    +  promoter       CMV promoter (fragment): human cytomegalovirus (CMV) immediate early promoter
   6658..39      +  promoter       CMVd2 promoter (across the origin): truncated human cytomegalovirus (CMV) immediate early promoter that yields moderately reduced expression relative to the full-length promoter
>Addgene plasmid #83460 | pcDNA4/TO CD16.7-h-PKD1 FLM S4144D | depositor full sequence | sequence record 164732 | pcDNA4/TO CD16.7-h-PKD1 FLM S4144D sequence 6670 bps
GGTAGGCGTGTACGGTGGGAGGTCTATATAAGCAGAGCTCTCCCTATCAGTGATAGAGATCTCCCTATCA
GTGATAGAGATCGTCGACGAGCTCGTTTAGTGAACCGTCAGATCGCCTGGAGACGCCATCCACGCTGTTT
TGACCTCCATAGAAGACACCGGGACCGATCCAGCCTCCGGACTCTAGCGTTTAAACTTAAGCTTCTAGAG
ATCCCTCGACCTCGAGATCCATTGTGCTCTAAAGATCTTTGGTGACTTGTCCACTCCAGTGTGGCATCAT
GTGGCAGCTGCTCCTCCCAACTGCTCTGCTACTTCTAGTTTCAGCTGGCATGCGGACTGAAGATCTCCCA
AAGGCTGTGGTGTTCCTGGAGCCTCAATGGTACAGCGTGCTTGAGAAGGACAGTGTGACTCTGAAGTGCC
AGGGAGCCTACTCCCCTGAGGACAATTCCACACAGTGGTTTCACAATGAGAGCCTCATCTCAAGCCAGGC
CTCGAGCTACTTCATTGACGCTGCCACAGTCAACGACAGTGGAGAGTACAGGTGCCAGACAAACCTCTCC
ACCCTCAGTGACCCGGTGCAGCTAGAAGTCCATATCGGCTGGCTGTTGCTCCAGGCCCCTCGGTGGGTGT
TCAAGGAGGAAGACCCTATTCACCTGAGGTGTCACAGCTGGAAGAACACTGCTCTGCATAAGGTCACATA
TTTACAGAATGGCAAAGACAGGAAGTATTTTCATCATAATTCTGACTTCCACATTCCAAAAGCCACACTC
AAAGATAGCGGCTCCTACTTCTGCAGGGGGCTTGTTGGGAGTAAAAATGTGTCTTCAGAGACTGTGAACA
TCACCATCACTCAAGGTTTGGCAGTGTCAACCATCTCATCATTCTCTCCACCTGGCGCGGATCCACCAAG
GGCCTCTGCCCTCCCTGCCCCACCGACAGGCTCCGCCCTCCCTGACCCGCAGACAGCCTCTGCCCTCCCT
GACCCGCCAGCAGCCTCTGCCCTCCCTGCGGCCCTGGCGGTGATCTCCTTCCTCCTCGGGCTGGGCCTGG
GGGTGGCGTGTGTGCTGGCGAGGACGCGTGAGTCCTGGCACTTGTCACCCCTGCTGTGTGTGGGGCTCTG
GGCACTGCGGCTGTGGGGCGCCCTACGGCTGGGGGCTGTTATTCTCCGCTGGCGCTACCACGCCTTGCGT
GGAGAGCTGTACCGGCCGGCCTGGGAGCCCCAGGACTACGAGATGGTGGAGTTGTTCCTGCGCAGGCTGC
GCCTCTGGATGGGCCTCGACAAGGTCAAGGAGTTCCGCCACAAAGTCCGCTTTGAAGGGATGGAGCCGCT
GCCCTCTCGCTCCTCCAGGGGCTCCAAGGTATCCCCGGATGTGCCCCCACCCAGCGCTGGCTCCGATGCC
TCGCACCCCTCCACCTCCTCCAGCCAGCTGGATGGGCTGAGCGTGAGCCTGGGCCGGCTGGGGACAAGGT
GTGAGCCTGAGCCCTCCCGCCTCCAAGCCGTGTTCGAGGCCCTGCTCACCCAGTTTGACCGACTCAACCA
GGCCACAGAGGACGTCTACCAGCTGGAGCAGCAGCTGCACAGCCTGCAAGGCCGCAGGAGCAGCCGGGCG
CCCGCCGGATCTTCCCGTGGCCCATCCCCGGGCCTGCGGCCAGCACTGCCCAGCCGCCTTGCCCGGGCCA
GTCGGGGTGTGGACCTGGCCACTGGCCCCAGCAGGACACCCCTTCGGGCCAAGAACAAGGTCCACCCCAG
CAGCACTTAGGGCGGCCGCTCGAGAACAAAAACTCATCTCAGAAGAGGATCTGGGGCCCTTCGAACAAAA
ACTCATCTCAGAAGAGGATCTGAATATGCATACCGGTCATCATCACCATCACCATTGAGTTTAAACCCGC
TGATCAGCCTCGACTGTGCCTTCTAGTTGCCAGCCATCTGTTGTTTGCCCCTCCCCCGTGCCTTCCTTGA
CCCTGGAAGGTGCCACTCCCACTGTCCTTTCCTAATAAAATGAGGAAATTGCATCGCATTGTCTGAGTAG
GTGTCATTCTATTCTGGGGGGTGGGGTGGGGCAGGACAGCAAGGGGGAGGATTGGGAAGACAATAGCAGG
CATGCTGGGGATGCGGTGGGCTCTATGGCTTCTGAGGCGGAAAGAACCAGCTGGGGCTCTAGGGGGTATC
CCC
[124 nt withheld, positions 2174-2297]
C
[32 nt withheld, positions 2299-2330]
CA
[57 nt withheld, positions 2333-2389]
A
[49 nt withheld, positions 2391-2439]
CCTTTGACGTTGGAGTCCACGTTCTTT
[37 nt withheld, positions 2467-2503]
ACCCTATCTCGGTCTATTCTTTTGATTTATAAGGGATTTTGGGGATTTCGGCCTATTGGTTAAAAAATGA
GCTGATTTAACAAAAATTTAACGCGAATTAATTCTGTGGAATGTGTGTCAGTTAGGGTGTGGAAAGTCCC
CAGGCTCCCCAGGCAGGCAGAAGTATGCAAAGCATGCATCTCAATTAGTCAGCAACCAGGTGTGGAAAGT
CCCCAGGCTCCCCAGCAGGCAGAAGTATGCAAAGCATGCATCTCAATTAGTCAGCAACCATAGTCCCGCC
CCTAACTCCGCCCATCCCGCCCCTAACTCCGCCCAGTTCCGCCCATTCTCCGCCCCATGGCTGACTAATT
TTTTTTATTTATGCAGAGGCCGAGGCCGCCTCTGCCTCTGAGCTATTCCAGAAGTAGTGAGGAGGCTTTT
TTGGAGGCCTAGGCTTTTGCAAAAAGCTCCCGGGAGCTTGTATATCCATTTTCGGATCTGATCAGCACGT
GTTGACAATTAATCATCGGCATAGTATATCGGCATAGTATAATACGACAAGGTGAGGAACTAAACCATGG
CCAAGTTGACCAGTGCCGTTCCGGTGCTCACCGCGCGCGACGTCGCCGGAGCGGTCGAGTTCTGGACCGA
CCGGCTCGGGTTCTCCCGGGACTTCGTGGAGGACGACTTCGCCGGTGTGGTCCGGGACGACGTGACCCTG
TTCATCAGCGCGGTCCAGGACCAGGTGGTGCCGGACAACACCCTGGCCTGGGTGTGGGTGCGCGGCCTGG
ACGAGCTGTACGCCGAGTGGTCGGAGGTCGTGTCCACGAACTTCCGGGACGCCTCCGGGCCGGCCATGAC
CGAGATCGGCGAGCAGCCGTGGGGGCGGGAGTTCGCCCTGCGCGACCCGGCCGGCAACTGCGTGCACTTC
GTGGCCGAGGAGCAGGACTGACACGTGCTACGAGATTTCGATTCCACCGCCGCCTTCTATGAAAGGTTGG
GCTTCGGAATCGTTTTCCGGGACGCCGGCTGGATGATCCTCCAGCGCGGGGATCTCATGCTGGAGTTCTT
CGCCCACCCCAACTTGTTTATTGCAGCTTATAATGGTTACAAATAAAGCAATAGCATCACAAATTTCACA
AATAAAGCATTTTTTTCACTGCATTCTAGTTGTGGTTTGTCCAAACTCATCAATGTATCTTATCATGTCT
GTATACCGTCGACCTCTAGCTAGAGCTTGGCGTAATCATGGTCATAGCTGTTTCCTGTGTGAAATTGTTA
TCCGCTCACAATTCCACACAACATACGAGCCGGAAGCATAAAGTGTAAAGCCTGGGGTGCCTAATGAGTG
AGCTAACTCACATTAATTGCGTTGCGCTCACTGCCCGCTTTCCAGTCGGGAAACCTGTCGTGCCAGCTGC
ATTAATGAATCGGCCAACGCGCGGGGAGAGGCGGTTTGCGTATTGGGCGCTCTTCCGCTTCCTCGCTCAC
TGACTCGCTGCGCTCGGTCGTTCGGCTGCGGCGAGCGGTATCAGCTCACTCAAAGGCGGTAATACGGTTA
TCCACAGAATCAGGGGATAACGCAGGAAAGAACATGTGAGCAAAAGGCCAGCAAAAGGCCAGGAACCGTA
AAAAGGCCGCGTTGCTGGCGTTTTTCCATAGGCTCCGCCCCCCTGACGAGCATCACAAAAATCGACGCTC
AAGTCAGAGGTGGCGAAACCCGACAGGACTATAAAGATACCAGGCGTTTCCCCCTGGAAGCTCCCTCGTG
CGCTCTCCTGTTCCGACCCTGCCGCTTACCGGATACCTGTCCGCCTTTCTCCCTTCGGGAAGCGTGGCGC
TTTCTCAATGCTCACGCTGTAGGTATCTCAGTTCGGTGTAGGTCGTTCGCTCCAAGCTGGGCTGTGTGCA
CGAACCCCCCGTTCAGCCCGACCGCTGCGCCTTATCCGGTAACTATCGTCTTGAGTCCAACCCGGTAAGA
CACGACTTATCGCCACTGGCAGCAGCCACTGGTAACAGGATTAGCAGAGCGAGGTATGTAGGCGGTGCTA
CAGAGTTCTTGAAGTGGTGGCCTAACTACGGCTACACTAGAAGGACAGTATTTGGTATCTGCGCTCTGCT
GAAGCCAGTTACCTTCGGAAAAAGAGTTGGTAGCTCTTGATCCGGCAAACAAACCACCGCTGGTAGCGGT
GGTTTTTTTGTTTGCAAGCAGCAGATTACGCGCAGAAAAAAAGGATCTCAAGAAGATCCTTTGATCTTTT
CTACGGGGTCTGACGCTCAGTGGAACGAAAACTCACGTTAAGGGATTTTGGTCATGAGATTATCAAAAAG
GATCTTCACCTAGATCCTTTTAAATTAAAAATGAAGTTTTAAATCAATCTAAAGTATATATGAGTAAACT
TGGTCTGACAGTTACCAATGCTTAATCAGTGAGGCACCTATCTCAGCGATCTGTCTATTTCGTTCATCCA
TAGTTGCCTGACTCCCCGTCGTGTAGATAACTACGATACGGGAGGGCTTACCATCTGGCCCCAGTGCTGC
AATGATACCGCGAGACCCACGCTCACCGGCTCCAGATTTATCAGCAATAAACCAGCCAGCCGGAAGGGCC
GAGCGCAGAAGTGGTCCTGCAACTTTATCCGCCTCCATCCAGTCTATTAATTGTTGCCGGGAAGCTAGAG
TAAGTAGTTCGCCAGTTAATAGTTTGCGCAACGTTGTTGCCATTGCTACAGGCATCGTGGTGTCACGCTC
GTCGTTTGGTATGGCTTCATTCAGCTCCGGTTCCCAACGATCAAGGCGAGTTACATGATCCCCCATGTTG
TGCAAAAAAGCGGTTAGCTCCTTCGGTCCTCCGATCGTTGTCAGAAGTAAGTTGGCCGCAGTGTTATCAC
TCATGGTTATGGCAGCACTGCATAATTCTCTTACTGTCATGCCATCCGTAAGATGCTTTTCTGTGACTGG
TGAGTACTCAACCAAGTCATTCTGAGAATAGTGTATGCGGCGACCGAGTTGCTCTTGCCCGGCGTCAATA
CGGGATAATACCGCGCCACATAGCAGAACTTTAAAAGTGCTCATCATTGGAAAACGTTCTTCGGGGCGAA
AACTCTCAAGGATCTTACCGCTGTTGAGATCCAGTTCGATGTAACCCACTCGTGCACCCAACTGATCTTC
AGCATCTTTTACTTTCACCAGCGTTTCTGGGTGAGCAAAAACAGGAAGGCAAAATGCCGCAAAAAAGGGA
ATAAGGGCGACACGGAAATGTTGAATACTCATACTCTTCCTTTTTCAATATTATTGAAGCATTTATCAGG
GTTATTGTCTCATGAGCGGATACATATTTGAATGTATTTAGAAAAATAAACAAATAGGGGTTCCGCGCAC
ATTTCCCCGAAAAGTGCCACCTGACGTCGACGGATCGGGAGATCTCCCGATCCCCTATGGTCGACTCTCA
GTACAATCTGCTCTGATGCCGCATAGTTAAGCCAGTATCTGCTCCCTGCTTGTGTGTTGGAGGTCGCTGA
GTAGTGCGCGAGCAAAATTTAAGCTACAACAAGGCAAGGCTTGACCGACAATTGCATGAAGAATCTGCTT
AGGGTTAGGCGTTTTGCGCTGCTTCGCGATGTACGGGCCAGATATACGCGTTGACATTGATTATTGACTA
GTTATTAATAGTAATCAATTACGGGGTCATTAGTTCATAGCCCATATATGGAGTTCCGCGTTACATAACT
TACGGTAAATGGCCCGCCTGGCTGACCGCCCAACGACCCCCGCCCATTGACGTCAATAATGACGTATGTT
CCCATAGTAACGCCAATAGGGACTTTCCATTGACGTCAATGGGTGGAGTATTTACGGTAAACTGCCCACT
TGGCAGTACATCAAGTGTATCATATGCCAAGTACGCCCCCTATTGACGTCAATGACGGTAAATGGCCCGC
CTGGCATTATGCCCAGTACATGACCTTATGGGACTTTCCTACTTGGCAGTACATCTACGTATTAGTCATC
GCTATTACCATGGTGATGCGGTTTTGGCAGTACATCAATGGGCGTGGATAGCGGTTTGACTCACGGGGAT
TTCCAAGTCTCCACCCCATTGACGTCAATGGGAGTTTGTTTTGGAACCAAAATCAACGGGACTTTCCAAA
ATGTCGTAACAACTCCGCCCCATTGACGCAAATGGGC
