>Addgene plasmid #83460 | pcDNA4/TO CD16.7-h-PKD1 FLM S4144D | addgene partial sequence | sequence record 164638 | CMV-F 5'-CGCAAATGGGCGGTAGGCGTG-3'
CCCTATCAGTGATAGAGATCTCCCTATCAGTGATAGAGATCGTCGACGAGCTCGTTTAGTGAACCGTCAG
ATCGCCTGGAGACGCCATCCACGCTGTTTTGACCTCCATAGAAGACACCGGGACCGATCCAGCCTCCGGA
CTCTAGCGTTTAAACTTAAGCTTCTAGAGATCCCTCGACCTCGAGATCCATTGTGCTCTAAAGATCTTTG
GTGACTTGTCCACTCCAGTGTGGCATCATGTGGCAGCTGCTCCTCCCAACTGCTCTGCTACTTCTAGTTT
CAGCTGGCATGCGGACTGAAGATCTCCCAAAGGCTGTGGTGTTCCTGGAGCCTCAATGGTACAGCGTGCT
TGAGAAGGACAGTGTGACTCTGAAGTGCCAGGGAGCCTACTCCCCTGAGGACAATTCCACACAGTGGTTT
CACAATGAGAGCCTCATCTCAAGCCAGGCCTCGAGCTACTTCATTGACGCTGCCACAGTCAACGACAGTG
GAGAGTACAGGTGCCAGACAAACCTCTCCACCCTCAGTGACCCGGTGCAGCTAGAAGTCCATATCGGCTG
GCTGTTGCTCCAGGCCCCTCGGTGGGTGTTCAAGGAGGAAGACCCTATTCACCTGAGGTGTCACAGCTGG
AAGAACACTGCTCTGCATAAGGTCACATATTTACAGAATGGCAAAGACAGGAAGTATTTTCATCATAATT
CTGACTTCCACATTCCAAAAGCCACACTCAAAGATAGCGGCTCCTACTTCTGCAGGGGGCTTGTTGGGAG
TAAAAATGTGTCTTCAGAGACTGTGAACATCACCATCACTCAAGGTTTGGCAGTGTCAACCATCTCATCA
TTCTCTCCACCTGGCGCGGATCCACCAAGGGCCTCTGCCCTCCCTGCCCCACCGACAGGCTCCGCCCTCC
CTGACCCGCAGACAGCCTCTGCCCTCCCTGACCCGCCAGCAGCCTCTGCCCTCCCTGCGGCCCTGGCGGT
GATCTCCTTCCTCCTCGGGCTGGGCCTGGGGGTGGCGTGTGTGCTG
