>Addgene plasmid #83460 | pcDNA4/TO CD16.7-h-PKD1 FLM S4144D | addgene partial sequence | sequence record 164641 | BGH-rev 5'-TAGAAGGCACAGTCGAGG-3'
TGATGGTGATGATGACCGGTATGCATATTCAGATCCTCTTCTGAGATGAGTTTTTGTTCGAAGGGCCCCA
GATCCTCTTCTGAGATGAGTTTTTGTTCTCGAGCGGCCGCCCTAAGTGCTGCTGGGGTGGACCTTGTTCT
TGGCCCGAAGGGGTGTCCTGCTGGGGCCAGTGGCCAGGTCCACACCCCGACTGGCCCGGGCAAGGCGGCT
GGGCAGTGCTGGCCGCAGGCCCGGGGATGGGCCACGGGAAGATCCGGCGGGCGCCCGGCTGCTCCTGCGG
CCTTGCAGGCTGTGCAGCTGCTGCTCCAGCTGGTAGACGTCCTCTGTGGCCTGGTTGAGTCGGTCAAACT
GGGTGAGCAGGGCCTCGAACACGGCTTGGAGGCGGGAGGGCTCAGGCTCACACCTTGTCCCCAGCCGGCC
CAGGCTCACGCTCAGCCCATCCAGCTGGCTGGAGGAGGTGGAGGGGTGCGAGGCATCGGAGCCAGCGCTG
GGTGGGGGCACATCCGGGGATACCTTGGAGCCCCTGGAGGAGCGAGAGGGCAGCGGCTCCATCCCTTCAA
AGCGGACTTTGTGGCGGAACTCCTTGACCTTGTCGAGGCCCATCCAGAGGCGCAGCCTGCGCAGGAACAA
CTCCACCATCTCGTAGTCCTGGGGCTCCCAGGCCGGCCGGTACAGCTCTCCACGCAAGGCGTGGTAGCGC
CAGCGGAGAATAACAGCCCCCAGCCGTAGGGCGCCCCACAGCCGCAGTGCCCAGAGCCCCACACACAGCA
GGGGTGACAAGTGCCAGGACTCACGCGTCCTCGCCAGCACACACGCCACCCCCAGGCCCAGCCCGAGGAG
GAAGGAGATCACCGCCAGGGCCGCAGGGAGGGCAGA
